>Addgene plasmid #233440 | LSM081 SFFV-mCherry-SGc(stem-1(3xMS2)2-stops)cSG-EGFP (FLP-IN) | addgene full sequence | sequence record 467282 | Addgene NGS Result
AGAAGATCCTTTGATCTTTTCTACGGGGTCTGACGCTCAGTGGAACGAAAACTCACGTTAAGGGATTTTG
GTCATGAGATTATCAAAAAGGATCTTCACCTAGATCCTTTTAAATTAAAAATGAAGTTTTAAATCAATCT
AAAGTATATATGAGTAAACTTGGTCTGACAGTTACCAATGCTTAATCAGTGAGGCACCTATCTCAGCGAT
CTGTCTATTTCGTTCATCCATAGTTGCCTGACTCCCCGTCGTGTAGATAACTACGATACGGGAGGGCTTA
CCATCTGGCCCCAGTGCTGCAATGATACCGCGAGACCCACGCTCACCGGCTCCAGATTTATCAGCAATAA
ACCAGCCAGCCGGAAGGGCCGAGCGCAGAAGTGGTCCTGCAACTTTATCCGCCTCCATCCAGTCTATTAA
TTGTTGCCGGGAAGCTAGAGTAAGTAGTTCGCCAGTTAATAGTTTGCGCAACGTTGTTGCCATTGCTACA
GGCATCGTGGTGTCACGCTCGTCGTTTGGTATGGCTTCATTCAGCTCCGGTTCCCAACGATCAAGGCGAG
TTACATGATCCCCCATGTTGTGCAAAAAAGCGGTTAGCTCCTTCGGTCCTCCGATCGTTGTCAGAAGTAA
GTTGGCCGCAGTGTTATCACTCATGGTTATGGCAGCACTGCATAATTCTCTTACTGTCATGCCATCCGTA
AGATGCTTTTCTGTGACTGGTGAGTACTCAACCAAGTCATTCTGAGAATAGTGTATGCGGCGACCGAGTT
GCTCTTGCCCGGCGTCAATACGGGATAATACCGCGCCACATAGCAGAACTTTAAAAGTGCTCATCATTGG
AAAACGTTCTTCGGGGCGAAAACTCTCAAGGATCTTACCGCTGTTGAGATCCAGTTCGATGTAACCCACT
CGTGCACCCAACTGATCTTCAGCATCTTTTACTTTCACCAGCGTTTCTGGGTGAGCAAAAACAGGAAGGC
AAAATGCCGCAAAAAAGGGAATAAGGGCGACACGGAAATGTTGAATACTCATACTCTTCCTTTTTCAATA
TTATTGAAGCATTTATCAGGGTTATTGTCTCATGAGCGGATACATATTTGAATGTATTTAGAAAAATAAA
CAAATAGGGGTTCCGCGCACATTTCCCCGAAAAGTGCCACCTGACGTCGACGGATCGGGAGATCTCCCGA
TCCCCTATGGTGCACTCTCAGTACAATCTGCTCTGATGCCGCATAGTTAAGCCAGTATCTGCTCCCTGCT
TGTGTGTTGGAGGTCGCTGAGTAGTGCGCGAGCAAAATTTAAGCTACAACAAGGCAAGGCTTGACCGACA
ATTGCCGATAAAATAAAAGATTTTATTTAGTCTCCAGAAAAAGGGGGGAATGAAAGACCCCACCTGTAGG
TTTGGCAAGCTAGCTGCAGTAACGCCATTTTGCAAGGCATGGAAAAATACCAAACCAAGAATAGAGAAGT
TCAGATCAAGGGCGGGTACATGAAAATAGCTAACGTTGGGCCAAACAGGATATCTGCGGTGAGCAGTTTC
GGCCCCGGCCCGGGGCCAAGAACAGATGGTCACCGCAGTTTCGGCCCCGGCCCGAGGCCAAGAACAGATG
GTCCCCAGATATGGCCCAACCCTCAGCAGTTTCTTAAGACCCATCAGATGTTTCCAGGCTCCCCCAAGGA
CCTGAAATGACCCTGCGCCTTATTTGAATTAACCAATCAGCCTGCTTCTCGCTTCTGTTCGCGCGCTTCT
GCTTCCCGAGCTCTATAAAAGAGCTCACAACCCCTCACTCGGCGCGCCAGTCCTCCGACAGACTGAGTCG
CCCGGGAAGCTTCGCCACCATGGTGAGCAAGGGCGAGGAGGATAACATGGCCATCATCAAGGAGTTCATG
CGCTTCAAGGTGCACATGGAGGGCTCCGTGAACGGCCACGAGTTCGAGATCGAGGGCGAGGGCGAGGGCC
GCCCCTACGAGGGCACCCAGACCGCCAAGCTGAAGGTGACCAAGGGTGGCCCCCTGCCCTTCGCCTGGGA
CATCCTGTCCCCTCAGTTCATGTACGGCTCCAAGGCCTACGTGAAGCACCCCGCCGACATTCCCGACTAC
TTGAAGCTGTCCTTCCCCGAGGGCTTCAAGTGGGAGCGCGTGATGAACTTCGAGGACGGCGGCGTGGTGA
CCGTGACCCAGGACTCCTCCCTGCAGGACGGCGAGTTCATCTACAAGGTGAAGCTGCGCGGCACCAACTT
CCCCTCCGACGGCCCCGTAATGCAGAAGAAGACCATGGGCTGGGAGGCCTCCTCCGAGCGGATGTACCCC
GAGGACGGCGCCCTGAAGGGCGAGATCAAGCAGAGGCTGAAGCTGAAGGACGGCGGCCACTACGACGCTG
AGGTCAAGACCACCTACAAGGCCAAGAAGCCCGTGCAGCTGCCCGGCGCCTACAACGTCAACATCAAGTT
GGACATCACCTCCCACAACGAGGACTACACCATCGTGGAACAGTACGAACGCGCCGAGGGCCGCCACTCC
ACCGGCGGCATGGACGAGCTGTACAAGAGCGACGCGTTGGAAGCCAGACACAAACAGAAAATTGTGGCTC
CGGTGAAACAGACTTTGAATTTTGACCTTCTGAAGCTGGCGGGAGACGTCGAGTCCAACCCCGGTCCCGG
TACCGGATCCTCCGTTTAGGTTTAGGTGGGTGGAATAGTAACGTACACCATCAGGGTACGTCTCAGACAC
CATCAGGGTCTGTCTGGTACAGCATCAGCGTACCATAGTATCCCACCTACCCAAACCCAAACGACCGGTA
CTAGTGAGGCACGGCATAAGCAAAAGATCGTAGCCCCAGTAAAGCAAACACTCAACTTCGATCTACTCAA
ACTCGCAGGTGATGTGGAATCTAATCCAGGACCCTCGAGTGTCTCAAAGGGCGAGGAACTTTTTACGGGC
GTTGTTCCGATCCTCGTCGAATTGGACGGGGACGTTAATGGGCATAAATTCTCAGTTAGTGGTGAGGGTG
AGGGGGACGCGACATATGGGAAACTTACGCTGAAGTTCATATGTACCACCGGAAAATTGCCAGTGCCGTG
GCCTACTCTCGTCACCACCCTGACATATGGTGTTCAGTGTTTTAGCCGGTATCCAGACCATATGAAACAG
CACGATTTTTTTAAATCCGCTATGCCTGAAGGTTACGTACAGGAGCGAACGATATTTTTTAAAGACGACG
GAAACTACAAAACTAGAGCCGAGGTAAAATTCGAGGGTGACACTCTCGTGAACCGGATCGAACTGAAGGG
CATAGATTTTAAGGAGGATGGCAATATACTGGGCCACAAGCTCGAATACAACTATAATTCTCATAATGTC
TATATCATGGCGGACAAACAGAAAAACGGCATCAAGGTAAACTTTAAAATCCGACACAATATTGAGGACG
GCTCTGTCCAGCTTGCGGACCATTACCAACAGAACACGCCGATAGGGGATGGTCCAGTACTTCTCCCTGA
TAATCACTATTTGTCTACTCAGTCAGCTCTTAGCAAGGACCCAAACGAAAAACGGGATCACATGGTCCTT
CTTGAGTTCGTCACTGCGGCTGGGATAACACTCGGGATGGACGAACTGTATAAGTAGGCCGGAGGGCCCG
AACAAAAACTCATCTCAGAAGAGGATCTGAATAGCGCCGTCGACCATCATCATAATCATCATTGAGTTTA
AACCCGCTGATCAGCCTCGACTGTGCCTTCTAGTTGCCAGCCATCTGTTGTTTGCCCCTCCCCCGTGCCT
TCCTTGACCCTGGAAGGTGCCACTCCCACTGTCCTTTCCTAATAAAATGAGGAAATTGCATCGCATTGTC
TGAGTAGGTGTCATTCTATTCTGGGGGGTGGGGTGGGGCAGGACAGCAAGGGGGAGGATTGGGAAGACAA
TAGCAGGCATGCTGGGGATGCGGTGGGCTCTATGGAGATCTATCGATGTTCTGGGGATGCGGTGGGCTCT
ATGGCTTCTGAGGCGGAAAGAACCAGCTGGGGCTCTAGGGGGTATCCCC
[124 nt withheld, positions 4040-4163]
C
[91 nt withheld, positions 4165-4255]
AGGGTGATGGTTCACGTACCTAGAAGTTCCTATTCCGAAGTTCCTATTCTCTAGAAAGTATAGGAACTTC
CTTGGCCAAAAAGCCTGAACTCACCGCGACGTCTGTCGAGAAGTTTCTGATCGAAAAGTTCGACAGCGTC
TCCGACCTGATGCAGCTCTCGGAGGGCGAAGAATCTCGTGCTTTCAGCTTCGATGTAGGAGGGCGTGGAT
ATGTCCTGCGGGTAAATAGCTGCGCCGATGGTTTCTACAAAGATCGTTATGTTTATCGGCACTTTGCATC
GGCCGCGCTCCCGATTCCGGAAGTGCTTGACATTGGGGAATTCAGCGAGAGCCTGACCTATTGCATCTCC
CGCCGTGCACAGGGTGTCACGTTGCAAGACCTGCCTGAAACCGAACTGCCCGCTGTTCTGCAGCCGGTCG
CGGAGGCCATGGATGCGATCGCTGCGGCCGATCTTAGCCAGACGAGCGGGTTCGGCCCATTCGGACCGCA
AGGAATCGGTCAATACACTACATGGCGTGATTTCATATGCGCGATTGCTGATCCCCATGTGTATCACTGG
CAAACTGTGATGGACGACACCGTCAGTGCGTCCGTCGCGCAGGCTCTCGATGAGCTGATGCTTTGGGCCG
AGGACTGCCCCGAAGTCCGGCACCTCGTGCACGCGGATTTCGGCTCCAACAATGTCCTGACGGACAATGG
CCGCATAACAGCGGTCATTGACTGGAGCGAGGCGATGTTCGGGGATTCCCAATACGAGGTCGCCAACATC
TTCTTCTGGAGGCCGTGGTTGGCTTGTATGGAGCAGCAGACGCGCTACTTCGAGCGGAGGCATCCGGAGC
TTGCAGGATCGCCGCGGCTCCGGGCGTATATGCTCCGCATTGGTCTTGACCAACTCTATCAGAGCTTGGT
TGACGGCAATTTCGATGATGCAGCTTGGGCGCAGGGTCGATGCGACGCAATCGTCCGATCCGGAGCCGGG
ACTGTCGGGCGTACACAAATCGCCCGCAGAAGCGCGGCCGTCTGGACCGATGGCTGTGTAGAAGTACTCG
CCGATAGTGGAAACCGACGCCCCAGCACTCGTCCGAGGGCAAAGGAATAGCACGTACTACGAGATTTCGA
TTCCACCGCCGCCTTCTATGAAAGGTTGGGCTTCGGAATCGTTTTCCGGGACGCCGGCTGGATGATCCTC
CAGCGCGGGGATCTCATGCTGGAGTTCTTCGCCCACCCCAACTTGTTTATTGCAGCTTATAATGGTTACA
AATAAAGCAATAGCATCACAAATTTCACAAATAAAGCATTTTTTTCACTGCATTCTAGTTGTGGTTTGTC
CAAACTCATCAATGTATCTTATCATGTCTGTATACCGTCGACCTCTAGCTAGAGCTTGGCGTAATCATGG
TCATAGCTGTTTCCTGTGTGAAATTGTTATCCGCTCACAATTCCACACAACATACGAGCCGGAAGCATAA
AGTGTAAAGCCTGGGGTGCCTAATGAGTGAGCTAACTCACATTAATTGCGTTGCGCTCACTGCCCGCTTT
CCAGTCGGGAAACCTGTCGTGCCAGCTGCATTAATGAATCGGCCAACGCGCGGGGAGAGGCGGTTTGCGT
ATTGGGCGCTCTTCCGCTTCCTCGCTCACTGACTCGCTGCGCTCGGTCGTTCGGCTGCGGCGAGCGGTAT
CAGCTCACTCAAAGGCGGTAATACGGTTATCCACAGAATCAGGGGATAACGCAGGAAAGAACATGTGAGC
AAAAGGCCAGCAAAAGGCCAGGAACCGTAAAAAGGCCGCGTTGCTGGCGTTTTTCCATAGGCTCCGCCCC
CCTGACGAGCATCACAAAAATCGACGCTCAAGTCAGAGGTGGCGAAACCCGACAGGACTATAAAGATACC
AGGCGTTTCCCCCTGGAAGCTCCCTCGTGCGCTCTCCTGTTCCGACCCTGCCGCTTACCGGATACCTGTC
CGCCTTTCTCCCTTCGGGAAGCGTGGCGCTTTCTCATAGCTCACGCTGTAGGTATCTCAGTTCGGTGTAG
GTCGTTCGCTCCAAGCTGGGCTGTGTGCACGAACCCCCCGTTCAGCCCGACCGCTGCGCCTTATCCGGTA
ACTATCGTCTTGAGTCCAACCCGGTAAGACACGACTTATCGCCACTGGCAGCAGCCACTGGTAACAGGAT
TAGCAGAGCGAGGTATGTAGGCGGTGCTACAGAGTTCTTGAAGTGGTGGCCTAACTACGGCTACACTAGA
AGAACAGTATTTGGTATCTGCGCTCTGCTGAAGCCAGTTACCTTCGGAAAAAGAGTTGGTAGCTCTTGAT
CCGGCAAACAAACCACCGCTGGTAGCGGTGGTTTTTTTGTTTGCAAGCAGCAGATTACGCGCAGAAAAAA
AGGATCTCA
Features (pLannotate 1.2.2; 20 found; start..end, strand, type, name):
    172..1032    -  CDS            AmpR: β-lactamase; bla; confers resistance to ampicillin, carbenicillin, and related antibiotics
   1033..1137    -  promoter       AmpR promoter: bla
   1196..1248    -  misc_feature   bom (fragment): basis of mobility region from pBR322
   1419..1826    +  promoter       SFFV promoter: spleen focus-forming virus long terminal repeat (LTR) promoter
   1840..2547    +  CDS            mCherry: mCherry is a basic (constitutively fluorescent) red fluorescent protein published in 2004, derived from Discosoma sp.. It is reported to be a very rapidly-maturing monomer with low acid sensitivity.
   2593..2651    +  CDS            F2A (fragment): 2A peptide from foot-and-mouth disease virus polyprotein Eukaryotic ribosomes fail to insert a peptide bond between the Gly and Pro residues, yielding separate polypeptides.
   2911..3624    +  CDS            EGFP: EGFP is a basic (constitutively fluorescent) green fluorescent protein published in 1996, derived from Aequorea victoria. It is reported to be a rapidly-maturing weak dimer with moderate acid sensitivity.
   3731..3955    +  polyA_signal   bGH poly(A) signal: bovine growth hormone polyadenylation signal
   3971..3994    +  polyA_signal   bGH poly(A) signal (fragment): bovine growth hormone polyadenylation signal
   3998..4019    +  promoter       SV40 promoter (fragment): SV40 enhancer and early promoter
   4040..4273    +  rep_origin     f1 ori (fragment) (sequence partly withheld): f1 bacteriophage origin of replication; arrow indicates direction of (+) strand synthesis
   4278..4325    +  protein_bind   FRT: FLP-mediated recombination occurs in the 8-bp core sequence TCTAGAAA (Turan and Bode, 2011). FLP recombinase from the Saccharomyces cerevisiae 2μ plasmid
   4333..5355    +  CDS            HygR: aminoglycoside phosphotransferase from E. coli; aph(4)-Ia; confers resistance to hygromycin
   5365..5490    +  CDS            ble (fragment): BLE_KLEPN - Experimental evidence at protein level: Swiss-Prot protein existence level 1. Binding protein with a strong affinity to the bleomycin family of antibiotics. Binds to CL990; an antimitotic-antibiotic compound. From Klebsiella pneumoniae.
   5485..5606    +  polyA_signal   SV40 poly(A) signal: SV40 polyadenylation signal
   5679..5695    -  protein_bind   lac operator: The lac repressor binds to the lac operator to inhibit transcription in E. coli. This inhibition can be relieved by adding lactose or isopropyl-β-D-thiogalactopyranoside (IPTG). lac repressor encoded by lacI
   5703..5733    -  promoter       lac promoter: promoter for the E. coli lac operon
   5748..5769    -  protein_bind   CAP binding site: CAP binding activates transcription in the presence of cAMP. E. coli catabolite activator protein
   5782..5874    -  CDS            lacI (fragment): lac repressor; lacI; The lac repressor binds to the lac operator to inhibit transcription in E. coli. This inhibition can be relieved by adding lactose or isopropyl-β-D-thiogalactopyranoside (IPTG).
   6057..1       -  rep_origin     ori (across the origin): high-copy-number ColE1/pMB1/pBR322/pUC origin of replication
