[The description below was written by a language model from this plasmid's Addgene catalogue record and pLannotate feature annotations shown in this document.]
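Description:
LSM081 SFFV-mCherry-SGc(stem-1(3xMS2)2-stops)cSG-EGFP (FLP-IN) is a 6.6 kb mammalian expression plasmid built on a Flp-In-type backbone. It is maintained in E. coli through a high-copy ColE1/pUC origin and an ampicillin resistance gene. For mammalian cells, the backbone carries an FRT site immediately upstream of a hygromycin resistance coding sequence followed by an SV40 polyadenylation signal. No full promoter is annotated in front of HygR. This matches the usual Flp-In design, in which FLP-mediated recombination into a genomic FRT landing site places the marker behind a resident promoter, so hygromycin resistance reports correct single-copy integration. Fragments of f1 ori, the SV40 promoter, ble and lac elements are backbone remnants.

The payload is a single transcription unit driven by the spleen focus-forming virus LTR promoter and terminated by the bGH polyadenylation signal. It encodes mCherry, then a partial F2A peptide sequence, then an unannotated stretch of roughly 260 nt, and finally EGFP. From the construct name, this gap presumably holds the synthetic "SGc…cSG" module, a stem-loop containing three MS2 hairpins and two stop codons, although the feature table does not annotate it directly. The record describes the plasmid as an SFFV-driven LIDAR reporter carrying an additional stop codon on the stem loop, associated with work on post-transcriptional modular synthetic receptors. In this layout mCherry should serve as a constitutive marker of expression, while EGFP output depends on the in-frame stops in the stem being overcome. The record does not state the mechanism by which that occurs.
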