Addgene plasmid #233440: LSM081 SFFV-mCherry-SGc(stem-1(3xMS2)2-stops)cSG-EGFP (FLP-IN)
Purpose: SFFV driven LIDAR reporter with an additional stop codon on the stem loop
Depositing lab: Xiaojing Gao. Publication: Post-transcriptional modular synthetic receptors. Zhang X, Mille-Fragoso LS, Kaseniit KE, Lee AP, Zhang M, Call CC, Hu Y, Xie Y, Gao XJ. Nat Chem Biol. 2025 Mar 28. doi: 10.1038/s41589-025-01872-w. PubMed 40155716.
Backbone
  Vector backbone: FLP-IN
  Vector type: Mammalian Expression
Growth in bacteria
  Bacterial resistance: Ampicillin, 100 μg/mL
  Growth temperature: 37°C
  Growth strain: DH5alpha
  Copy number: High Copy
Gene/Insert
  Gene/Insert name: SGc(stem-1(3xMS2)2-stops)cSG-EGFP
  Species: Synthetic
  Mutation: WT
  Promoter: SFFV
  Cloning method: Gibson Cloning
Terms and licenses: Academic/Nonprofit Terms; Industry Terms: Not Available to Industry
Depositor comments: https://benchling.com/s/seq-MraNnRegUvO2oej1FxQz?m=slm-59DFVbwfykA79jcSaGJI for annotated sequence file. Please visit https://doi.org/10.1101/2024.05.03.592453 for bioRxiv preprint.
How to cite: LSM081 SFFV-mCherry-SGc(stem-1(3xMS2)2-stops)cSG-EGFP (FLP-IN) was a gift from Xiaojing Gao (Addgene plasmid # 233440 ; http://n2t.net/addgene:233440 ; RRID:Addgene_233440)
